>Addgene plasmid #223397 | pYPQAT25 | addgene full sequence | sequence record 453300 | Addgene NGS Result
AAGGAAAGGCTATCGTTCAAGATGCCTCTGCCGACAGTGGTCCCAAAGATGGACCCCCACCCACGAGGAG
CATCGTGGAAAAAGAAGACGTTCCAACCACGTCTTCAAAGCAAGTGGATTGATGTGATATCTCCACTGAC
GTAAGGGATGACGCACAATCCCACTATCCTTCGCAAGACCCTTCCTCTATATAAGGAAGTTCATTTCATT
TGGAGAGGACACGCTGAAATCACCAGTCTCTCTCTACAAATCTATCTCTCTCGAGCTTTCGCAGATCCGG
GGGGCAATGAGATATGAAAAAGCCTGAACTCACCGCGACGTCTGTCGAGAAGTTTCTGATCGAAAAGTTC
GACAGCGTCTCCGACCTGATGCAGCTCTCGGAGGGCGAAGAATCTCGTGCTTTCAGCTTCGATGTAGGAG
GGCGTGGATATGTCCTGCGGGTAAATAGCTGCGCCGATGGTTTCTACAAAGATCGTTATGTTTATCGGCA
CTTTGCATCGGCCGCGCTCCCGATTCCGGAAGTGCTTGACATTGGGGAGTTTAGCGAGAGCCTGACCTAT
TGCATCTCCCGCCGTTCACAGGGTGTCACGTTGCAAGACCTGCCTGAAACCGAACTGCCCGCTGTTCTAC
AACCGGTCGCGGAGGCTATGGATGCGATCGCTGCGGCCGATCTTAGCCAGACGAGCGGGTTCGGCCCATT
CGGACCGCAAGGAATCGGTCAATACACTACATGGCGTGATTTCATATGCGCGATTGCTGATCCCCATGTG
TATCACTGGCAAACTGTGATGGACGACACCGTCAGTGCGTCCGTCGCGCAGGCTCTCGATGAGCTGATGC
TTTGGGCCGAGGACTGCCCCGAAGTCCGGCACCTCGTGCACGCGGATTTCGGCTCCAACAATGTCCTGAC
GGACAATGGCCGCATAACAGCGGTCATTGACTGGAGCGAGGCGATGTTCGGGGATTCCCAATACGAGGTC
GCCAACATCTTCTTCTGGAGGCCGTGGTTGGCTTGTATGGAGCAGCAGACGCGCTACTTCGAGCGGAGGC
ATCCGGAGCTTGCAGGATCGCCACGACTCCGGGCGTATATGCTCCGCATTGGTCTTGACCAACTCTATCA
GAGCTTGGTTGACGGCAATTTCGATGATGCAGCTTGGGCGCAGGGTCGATGCGACGCAATCGTCCGATCC
GGAGCCGGGACTGTCGGGCGTACACAAATCGCCCGCAGAAGCGCGGCCGTCTGGACCGATGGCTGTGTAG
AAGTACTCGCCGATAGTGGAAACCGACGCCCCAGCACTCGTCCGAGGGCAAAGAAATAGAGTAGATGCCG
ACCGGGATCTGTCGATCGACAAGCTCGAGTTTCTCCATAATAATGTGTGAGTAGTTCCCAGATAAGGGAA
TTAGGGTTCCTATAGGGTTTCGCTCATGTGTTGAGCATATAAGAAACCCTTAGTATGTATTTGTATTTGT
AAAATACTTCTATCAATAAAATTTCTAATTCCTAAAACCAAAATCCAGTACTAAAATCCAGATCCCCCGA
ATTAATTCGGCGTTAATTCAGTACATTAAAAACGTCCGCAATGTGTTATTAAGTTGTCTAAGCGTCAATT
TGTTTACACCACAATATATCCTGCCACCAGCCAGCCAACAGCTCCCCGACCGGCAGCTCGGCACAAAATC
ACCACTCGATACAGGCAGCCCATCAGTCCGGGACGGCGTCAGCGGGAGAGCCGTTGTAAGGCGGCAGACT
TTGCTCATGTTACCGATGCTATTCGGAAGAACGGCAACTAAGCTGCCGGGTTTGAAACACGGATGATCTC
GCGGAGGGTAGCATGTTGATTGTAACGATGACAGAGCGTTGCTGCCTGTGATCACCGCGGTTTCAAAATC
GGCTCCGTCGATACTATGTTATACGCCAACTTTGAAAACAACTTTGAAAAAGCTGTTTTCTGGTATTTAA
GGTTTTAGAATGCAAGGAACAGTGAATTGGAGTTCGTCTTGTTATAATTAGGGAAGGTGCGAACAAGTCC
CTGATATGAGATCATGTTTGTCATCTGGAGCCATAGAACAGGGTTCATC
[978 nt withheld, positions 2080-3057]
TAAAAACTGGGGATAACGCCTTAAATGGCGAAGAAACGGTCTAAATAGGCTGATTCAAGGCATTTACGGG
AGAAAAAATCGGCTCAAACATGAAGAAATGAAATGACTGAGTCAGCCGAGAAGAATTTCCCCGCTTATTC
GCACCTTCCTTAGCTTCTTGGGGTATCTTTAAATACTGTAGAAAAGAGGAAGGAAATAATAAATGGCTAA
AATGAGAATATCACCGGAATTGAAAAAACTGATCGAAAAATACCGCTGCGTAAAAGATACGGAAGGAATG
TCTCCTGCTAAGGTATATAAGCTGGTGGGAGAAAATGAAAACCTATATTTAAAAATGACGGACAGCCGGT
ATAAAGGGACCACCTATGATGTGGAACGGGAAAAGGACATGATGCTATGGCTGGAAGGAAAGCTGCCTGT
TCCAAAGGTCCTGCACTTTGAACGGCATGATGGCTGGAGCAATCTGCTCATGAGTGAGGCCGATGGCGTC
CTTTGCTCGGAAGAGTATGAAGATGAACAAAGCCCTGAAAAGATTATCGAGCTGTATGCGGAGTGCATCA
GGCTCTTTCACTCCATCGACATATCGGATTGTCCCTATACGAATAGCTTAGACAGCCGCTTAGCCGAATT
GGATTACTTACTGAATAACGATCTGGCCGATGTGGATTGCGAAAACTGGGAAGAAGACACTCCATTTAAA
GATCCGCGCGAGCTGTATGATTTTTTAAAGACGGAAAAGCCCGAAGAGGAACTTGTCTTTTCCCACGGCG
ACCTGGGAGACAGCAACATCTTTGTGAAAGATGGCAAAGTAAGTGGCTTTATTGATCTTGGGAGAAGCGG
CAGGGCGGACAAGTGGTATGACATTGCCTTCTGCGTCCGGTCGATCAGGGAGGATATCGGGGAAGAACAG
TATGTCGAGCTATTTTTTGACTTACTGGGGATCAAGCCTGATTGGGAGAAAATAAAATATTATATTTTAC
TGGATGAATTGTTTTAGTACCTAGAATGCATGACCAAAATCCCTTAACGTGAGTTTTCGTTCCACTGAGC
GTCAGACCCCGTAGAAAAGATCAAAGGATCTTCTTGAGATCCTTTTTTTCTGCGCGTAATCTGCTGCTTG
CAAACAAAAAAACCACCGCTACCAGCGGTGGTTTGTTTGCCGGATCAAGAGCTACCAACTCTTTTTCCGA
AGGTAACTGGCTTCAGCAGAGCGCAGATACCAAATACTGTCCTTCTAGTGTAGCCGTAGTTAGGCCACCA
CTTCAAGAACTCTGTAGCACCGCCTACATACCTCGCTCTGCTAATCCTGTTACCAGTGGCTGCTGCCAGT
GGCGATAAGTCGTGTCTTACCGGGTTGGACTCAAGACGATAGTTACCGGATAAGGCGCAGCGGTCGGGCT
GAACGGGGGGTTCGTGCACACAGCCCAGCTTGGAGCGAACGACCTACACCGAACTGAGATACCTACAGCG
TGAGCTATGAGAAAGCGCCACGCTTCCCGAAGGGAGAAAGGCGGACAGGTATCCGGTAAGCGGCAGGGTC
GGAACAGGAGAGCGCACGAGGGAGCTTCCAGGGGGAAACGCCTGGTATCTTTATAGTCCTGTCGGGTTTC
GCCACCTCTGACTTGAGCGTCGATTTTTGTGATGCTCGTCAGGGGGGCGGAGCCTATGGAAAAACGCCAG
CAACGCGGCCTTTTTACGGTTCCTGGCCTTTTGCTGGCCTTTTGCTCACATGTTCTTTCCTGCGTTATCC
CCTGATTCTGTGGATAACCGTATTACCGCCTTTGAGTGAGCTGATACCGCTCGCCGCAGCCGAACGACCG
AGCGCAGCGAGTCAGTGAGCGAGGAAGCGGAAGAGCGCCTGATGCGGTATTTTCTCCTTACGCATCTGTG
CGGTATTTCACACCGCATATGGTGCACTCTCAGTACAATCTGCTCTGATGCCGCATAGTTAAGCCAGTAT
ACACTCCGCTATCGCTACGTGACTGGGTCATGGCTGCGCCCCGACACCCGCCAACACCCGCTGACGCGCC
CTGACGGGCTTGTCTGCTCCCGGCATCCGCTTACAGACAAGCTGTGACCGTCTCCGGGAGCTGCATGTGT
CAGAGGTTTTCACCGTCATCACCGAAACGCGCGAGGCAGGGTGCCTTGATGTGGGCGCCGGCGGTCGAGT
GGCGACGGCGCGGCTTGTCCGCGCCCTGGTAGATTGCCTGGCCGTAGGCCAGCCATTTTTGAGCGGCCAG
CGGCCGCGATAGGCCGACGCGAAGCGGCGGGGCGTAGGGAGCGCAGCGACCGAAGGGTAGGCGCTTTTTG
CAGCTCTTCGGCTGTGCGCTGGCCAGACAGTTATGCACAGGCCAGGCGGGTTTTAAGAGTTTTAATAAGT
TTTAAAGAGTTTTAGGCGGAAAAATCGCCTTTTTTCTCTTTTATATCAGTCACTTACATGTGTGACCGGT
TCCCAATGTACGGCTTTGGGTTCCCAATGTACGGGTTCCGGTTCCCAATGTACGGCTTTGGGTTCCCAAT
GTACGTGCTATCCACAGGAAACAGACCTTTTCGACCTTTTTCCCCTGCTAGGGCAATTTGCCCTAGCATC
TGCTCCGTACATTAGGAACCGGCGGATGCTTCGCCCTCGATCAGGTTGCGGTAGCGCATGACTAGGATCG
GGCCAGCCTGCCCCGCCTCCTCCTTCAAATCGTACTCCGGCAGGTCATTTGACCCGATCAGCTTGCGCAC
GGTGAAACAGAACTTCTTGAACTCTCCGGCGCTGCCACTGCGTTCGTAGATCGTCTTGAACAACCATCTG
GCTTCTGCCTTGCCTGCGGCGCGGCGTGCCAGGCGGTAGAGAAAACGGCCGATGCCGGGATCGATCAAAA
AGTAATCGGGGTGAACCGTCAGCACGTCCGGGTTCTTGCCTTCTGTGATCTCGCGGTACATCCAATCAGC
TAGCTCGATCTCGATGTACTCCGGCCGCCCGGTTTCGCTCTTTACGATCTTGTAGCGGCTAATCAAGGCT
TCACCCTCGGATACCGTCACCAGGCGGCCGTTCTTGGCCTTCTTCGTACGCTGCATGGCAACGTGCGTGG
TGTTTAACCGAATGCAGGTTTCTACCAGGTCGTCTTTCTGCTTTCCGCCATCGGCTCGCCGGCAGAACTT
GAGTACGTCCGCAACGTGTGGACGGAACACGCGGCCGGGCTTGTCTCCCTTCCCTTCCCGGTATCGGTTC
ATGGATTCGGTTAGATGGGAAACCGCCATCAGTACCAGGTCGTAATCCCACACACTGGCCATGCCGGCCG
GCCCTGCGGAAACCTCTACGTGCCCGTCTGGAAGCTCGTAGCGGATCACCTCGCCAGCTCGTCGGTCACG
CTTCGACAGACGGAAAACGGCCACGTCCATGATGCTGCGACTATCGCGGGTGCCCACGTCATAGAGCATC
GGAACGAAAAAATCTGGTTGCTCGTCGCCCTTGGGCGGCTTCCTAATCGACGGCGCACCGGCTGCCGGCG
GTTGCCGGGATTCTTTGCGGATTCGATCAGCGGCCGCTTGCCACGATTCACCGGGGCGTGCTTCTGCCTC
GATGCGTTGCCGCTGGGCGGCCTGCGCGGCCTTCAACTTCTCCACCAGGTCATCACCCAGCGCCGCGCCG
ATTTGTACCGGGCCGGATGGTTTGCGACCGCTCACGCCGATTCCTCGGGCTTGGGGGTTCCAGTGCCATT
GCAGGGCCGGCAGGCAACCCAGCCGCTTACGCCTGGCCAACCGCCCGTTCCTCCACACATGGGGCATTCC
ACGGCGTCGGTGCCTGGTTGTTCTTGATTTTCCATGCCGCCTCCTTTAGCCGCTAAAATTCATCTACTCA
TTTATTCATTTGCTCATTTACTCTGGTAGCTGCGCGATGTATTCAGATAGCAGCTCGGTAATGGTCTTGC
CTTGGCGTACCGCGTACATCTTCAGCTTGGTGTGATCCTCCGCCGGCAACTGAAAGTTGACCCGCTTCAT
GGCTGGCGTGTCTGCCAGGCTGGCCAACGTTGCAGCCTTGCTGCTGCGTGCGCTCGGACGGCCGGCACTT
AGCGTGTTTGTGCTTTTGCTCATTTTCTCTTTACCTCATTAACTCAAATGAGTTTTGATTTAATTTCAGC
GGCCAGCGCCTGGACCTCGCGGGCAGCGTCGCCCTCGGGTTCTGATTCAAGAACGGTTGTGCCGGCGGCG
GCAGTGCCTGGGTAGCTCACGCGCTGCGTGATACGGGACTCAAGAATGGGCAGCTCGTACCCGGCCAGCG
CCTCGGCAACCTCACCGCCGATGCGCGTGCCTTTGATCGCCCGCGACACGACAAAGGCCGCTTGTAGCCT
TCCATCCGTGACCTCAATGCGCTGCTTAACCAGCTCCACCAGGTCGGCGGTGGCCCATATGTCGTAAGGG
CTTGGCTGCACCGGAATCAGCACGAAGTCGGCTGCCTTGATCGCGGACACAGCCAAGTCCGCCGCCTGGG
GCGCTCCGTCGATCACTACGAAGTCGCGCCGGCCGATGGCCTTCACGTCGCGGTCAATCGTCGGGCGGTC
GATGCCGACAACGGTTAGCGGTTGATCTTCCCGCACGGCCGCCCAATCGCGGGCACTGCCCTGGGGATCG
GAATCGACTAACAGAACATCGGCCCCGGCGAGTTGCAGGGCGCGGGCTAGATGGGTTGCGATGGTCGTCT
TGCCTGACCCGCCTTTCTGGTTAAGTACAGCGATAACCTTCATGCGTTCCCCTTGCGTATTTGTTTATTT
ACTCATCGCATCATATACGCAGCGACCGCATGACGCAAGCTGTTTTACTCAAATACACATCACCTTTTTA
GACGGCGGCGCTCGGTTTCTTCAGCGGCCAAGCTGGCCGGCCAGGCCGCCAGCTTGGCATCAGACAAACC
GGCCAGGATTTCATGCAGCCGCACGGTTGAGACGTGCGCGGGCGGCTCGAACACGTACCCGGCCGCGATC
ATCTCCGCCTCGATCTCTTCGGTAATGAAAAACGGTTCGTCCTGGCCGTCCTGGTGCGGTTTCATGCTTG
TTCCTCTTGGCGTTCATTCTCGGCGGCCGCCAGGGCGTCGGCCTCGGTCAATGCGTCCTCACGGAAGGCA
CCGCGCCGCCTGGCCTCGGTGGGCGTCACTTCCTCGCTGCGCTCAAGTGCGCGGTACAGGGTCGAGCGAT
GCACGCCAAGCAGTGCAGCCGCCTCTTTCACGGTGCGGCCTTCCTGGTCGATCAGCTCGCGGGCGTGCGC
GATCTGTGCCGGGGTGAGGGTAGGGCGGGGGCCAAACTTCACGCCTCGGGCCTTGGCGGCCTCGCGCCCG
CTCCGGGTGCGGTCGATGATTAGGGAACGCTCGAACTCGGCAATGCCGGCGAACACGGTCAACACCATGC
GGCCGGCCGGCGTGGTGGTGTCGGCCCACGGCTCTGCCAGGCTACGCAGGCCCGCGCCGGCCTCCTGGAT
GCGCTCGGCAATGTCCAGTAGGTCGCGGGTGCTGCGGGCCAGGCGGTCTAGCCTGGTCACTGTCACAACG
TCGCCAGGGCGTAGGTGGTCAAGCATCCTGGCCAGCTCCGGGCGGTCGCGCCTGGTGCCGGTGATCTTCT
CGGAAAACAGCTTGGTGCAGCCGGCCGCGTGCAGTTCGGCCCGTTGGTTGGTCAAGTCCTGGTCGTCGGT
GCTGACGCGGGCATAGCCCAGCAGGCCAGCGGCGGCGCTCTTGTTCATGGCGTAATGTCTCCGGTTCTAG
TCGCAAGTATTCTACTTTATGCGACTAAAACACGCGACAAGAAAACGCCAGGAAAAGGGCAGGGCGGCAG
CCTGTCGCGTAACTTAGGACTTGTGCGACATGTCGTTTTCAGAAGACGGCTGCACTGAACGTCAGAAGCC
GACTGCACTATAGCAGCGGAGGGGTTGGATCAAAGTACTTTGATCCCGAGGGGAACCCTGTGGTTGGCAT
GCACATACAAATGGACGAACGGATAAACCTTTTCACGCCCTTTTAAATATCCGATTATTCTAATAAACGC
TCTTTTCTCTTAGGTTTACCCGCCAATATATCCTGTCAAACACTGATAGTTTAAACTGAAGGCGGGAAAC
GACAATCTGATCCAAGCTCAAGCTGCTCTAGCATTCGCCATTCAGGCTGCGCAACTGTTGGGAAGGGCGA
TCGGTGCGGGCCTCTTCGCTATTACGCCAGCTGGCGAAAGGGGGATGTGCTGCAAGGCGATTAAGTTGGG
TAACGCCAGGGTTTTCCCAGTCACGACGTTGTAAAACGACGGCCAGTGCCAAGCTTTCGACGAGTCAGTA
ATAAACGGCGTCAAAGTGGTTGCAGCCGGCACACACGAGTCGTGTTTATCAACTCAAAGCACAAATACTT
TTCCTCAACCTAAAAATAAGGCAATTAGCCAAAAACAACTTTGCGTGTAAACAACGCTCAATACACGTGT
CATTTTATTATTAGCTATTGCTTCACCGCCTTAGCTTTCTCGTGACCTAGTCGTCCTCGTCTTTTCTTCT
TCTTCTTCTATAAAACAATACCCAAAGAGCTCTTCTTCTTCACAATTCAGATTTCAATTTCTCAAAATCT
TAAAAACTTTCTCTCAATTCTCTCTACCGTGATCAAGGTAAATTTCTGTGTTCCTTATTCTCTCAAAATC
TTCGATTTTGTTTTCGTTCGATCCCAATTTCGTATATGTTCTTTGGTTTAGATTCTGTTAATCTTAGATC
GAAGACGATTTTCTGGGTTTGATCGTTAGATATCATCTTAATTCTCGATTAGGGTTTCATAGATATCATC
CGATTTGTTCAAATAATTTGAGTTTTGTCGAATAATTACTCTTCGATTTGTGATTTCTATCTAGATCTGG
TGTTAGTTTCTAGTTTGTGCGATCGAATTTGTAGATTAATCTGAGTTTTTCTGATTAACAGGGTACCGGG
CCCCCCCTCGAGGCGCGCCAAGCTATCAAACAAGTTTGTACAAAAAAGCAGGCTCCGAATTCGCCCTTCA
CCATGGATTACAAGGACCACGACGGGGATTACAAGGACCACGACATTGATTACAAGGATGATGATGACAA
GATGGCTCCGAAGAAGAAGAGGAAGGTTGGCATCCACGGGGTGCCAGCTGCTGACAAGAAGTACTCGATC
GGCCTCGCTATTGGGACTAACTCTGTTGGCTGGGCCGTGATCACCGACGAGTACAAGGTGCCCTCAAAGA
AGTTCAAGGTCCTGGGCAACACCGATCGGCATTCCATCAAGAAGAATCTCATTGGCGCTCTCCTGTTCGA
CAGCGGCGAGACGGCTGAGGCTACGCGGCTCAAGCGCACCGCCCGCAGGCGGTACACGCGCAGGAAGAAT
CGCATCTGCTACCTGCAGGAGATTTTCTCCAACGAGATGGCGAAGGTTGACGATTCTTTCTTCCACAGGC
TGGAGGAGTCATTCCTCGTGGAGGAGGATAAGAAGCACGAGCGGCATCCAATCTTCGGCAACATTGTCGA
CGAGGTTGCCTACCACGAGAAGTACCCTACGATCTACCATCTGCGGAAGAAGCTCGTGGACTCCACAGAT
AAGGCGGACCTCCGCCTGATCTACCTCGCTCTGGCCCACATGATTAAGTTCAGGGGCCATTTCCTGATCG
AGGGGGATCTCAACCCGGACAATAGCGATGTTGACAAGCTGTTCATCCAGCTCGTGCAGACGTACAACCA
GCTCTTCGAGGAGAACCCCATTAATGCGTCAGGCGTCGACGCGAAGGCTATCCTGTCCGCTAGGCTCTCG
AAGTCTCGGCGCCTCGAGAACCTGATCGCCCAGCTGCCGGGCGAGAAGAAGAACGGCCTGTTCGGGAATC
TCATTGCGCTCAGCCTGGGGCTCACGCCCAACTTCAAGTCGAATTTCGATCTCGCTGAGGACGCCAAGCT
GCAGCTCTCCAAGGACACATACGACGATGACCTGGATAACCTCCTGGCCCAGATCGGCGATCAGTACGCG
GACCTGTTCCTCGCTGCCAAGAATCTGTCGGACGCCATCCTCCTGTCTGATATTCTCAGGGTGAACACCG
AGATTACGAAGGCTCCGCTCTCAGCCTCCATGATCAAGCGCTACGACGAGCACCATCAGGATCTGACCCT
CCTGAAGGCGCTGGTCAGGCAGCAGCTCCCCGAGAAGTACAAGGAGATCTTCTTCGATCAGTCGAAGAAC
GGCTACGCTGGGTACATTGACGGCGGGGCCTCTCAGGAGGAGTTCTACAAGTTCATCAAGCCGATTCTGG
AGAAGATGGACGGCACGGAGGAGCTGCTGGTGAAGCTCAATCGCGAGGACCTCCTGAGGAAGCAGCGGAC
ATTCGATAACGGCAGCATCCCACACCAGATTCATCTCGGGGAGCTGCACGCTATCCTGAGGAGGCAGGAG
GACTTCTACCCTTTCCTCAAGGATAACCGCGAGAAGATCGAGAAGATTCTGACTTTCAGGATCCCGTACT
ACGTCGGCCCACTCGCTAGGGGCAACTCCCGCTTCGCTTGGATGACCCGCAAGTCAGAGGAGACGATCAC
GCCGTGGAACTTCGAGGAGGTGGTCGACAAGGGCGCTAGCGCTCAGTCGTTCATCGAGAGGATGACGAAT
TTCGACAAGAACCTGCCAAATGAGAAGGTGCTCCCTAAGCACTCGCTCCTGTACGAGTACTTCACAGTCT
ACAACGAGCTGACTAAGGTGAAGTATGTGACCGAGGGCATGAGGAAGCCGGCTTTCCTGTCTGGGGAGCA
GAAGAAGGCCATCGTGGACCTCCTGTTCAAGACCAACCGGAAGGTCACGGTTAAGCAGCTCAAGGAGGAC
TACTTCAAGAAGATTGAGTGCTTCGATTCGGTCGAGATCTCTGGCGTTGAGGACCGCTTCAACGCCTCCC
TGGGGACCTACCACGATCTCCTGAAGATCATTAAGGATAAGGACTTCCTGGACAACGAGGAGAATGAGGA
TATCCTCGAGGACATTGTGCTGACACTCACTCTGTTCGAGGACCGGGAGATGATCGAGGAGCGCCTGAAG
ACTTACGCCCATCTCTTCGATGACAAGGTCATGAAGCAGCTCAAGAGGAGGAGGTACACCGGCTGGGGGA
GGCTGAGCAGGAAGCTCATCAACGGCATTCGGGACAAGCAGTCCGGGAAGACGATCCTCGACTTCCTGAA
GAGCGATGGCTTCGCGAACCGCAATTTCATGCAGCTGATTCACGATGACAGCCTCACATTCAAGGAGGAT
ATCCAGAAGGCTCAGGTGAGCGGCCAGGGGGACTCGCTGCACGAGCATATCGCGAACCTCGCTGGCTCGC
CAGCTATCAAGAAGGGGATTCTGCAGACCGTGAAGGTTGTGGACGAGCTGGTGAAGGTCATGGGCAGGCA
CAAGCCTGAGAACATCGTCATTGAGATGGCCCGGGAGAATCAGACCACGCAGAAGGGCCAGAAGAACTCA
CGCGAGAGGATGAAGAGGATCGAGGAGGGCATTAAGGAGCTGGGGTCCCAGATCCTCAAGGAGCACCCGG
TGGAGAACACGCAGCTGCAGAATGAGAAGCTCTACCTGTACTACCTCCAGAATGGCCGCGATATGTATGT
GGACCAGGAGCTGGATATTAACAGGCTCAGCGATTACGACGTCGATCATATCGTTCCACAGTCATTCCTG
AAGGATGACTCCATTGACAACAAGGTCCTCACCAGGTCGGACAAGAACCGGGGCAAGTCTGATAATGTTC
CTTCAGAGGAGGTCGTTAAGAAGATGAAGAACTACTGGCGCCAGCTCCTGAATGCCAAGCTGATCACGCA
GCGGAAGTTCGATAACCTCACAAAGGCTGAGAGGGGCGGGCTCTCTGAGCTGGACAAGGCGGGCTTCATC
AAGAGGCAGCTGGTCGAGACACGGCAGATCACTAAGCACGTTGCGCAGATTCTCGACTCACGGATGAACA
CTAAGTACGATGAGAATGACAAGCTGATCCGCGAGGTGAAGGTCATCACCCTGAAGTCAAAGCTCGTCTC
CGACTTCAGGAAGGATTTCCAGTTCTACAAGGTTCGGGAGATCAACAATTACCACCATGCCCATGACGCG
TACCTGAACGCGGTGGTCGGCACAGCTCTGATCAAGAAGTACCCAAAGCTCGAGAGCGAGTTCGTGTACG
GGGACTACAAGGTTTACGATGTGAGGAAGATGATCGCCAAGTCGGAGCAGGAGATTGGCAAGGCTACCGC
CAAGTACTTCTTCTACTCTAACATTATGAATTTCTTCAAGACAGAGATCACTCTGGCCAATGGCGAGATC
CGGAAGCGCCCCCTCATCGAGACGAACGGCGAGACGGGGGAGATCGTGTGGGACAAGGGCAGGGATTTCG
CGACCGTCAGGAAGGTTCTCTCCATGCCACAAGTGAATATCGTCAAGAAGACAGAGGTCCAGACTGGCGG
GTTCTCTAAGGAGTCAATTCTGCCTAAGCGGAACAGCGACAAGCTCATCGCCCGCAAGAAGGACTGGGAT
CCGAAGAAGTACGGCGGGTTCGACAGCCCCACTGTGGCCTACTCGGTCCTGGTTGTGGCGAAGGTTGAGA
AGGGCAAGTCCAAGAAGCTCAAGAGCGTGAAGGAGCTGCTGGGGATCACGATTATGGAGCGCTCCAGCTT
CGAGAAGAACCCGATCGATTTCCTGGAGGCGAAGGGCTACAAGGAGGTGAAGAAGGACCTGATCATTAAG
CTCCCCAAGTACTCACTCTTCGAGCTGGAGAACGGCAGGAAGCGGATGCTGGCTTCCGCTGGCGAGCTGC
AGAAGGGGAACGAGCTGGCTCTGCCGTCCAAGTATGTGAACTTCCTCTACCTGGCCTCCCACTACGAGAA
GCTCAAGGGCAGCCCCGAGGACAACGAGCAGAAGCAGCTGTTCGTCGAGCAGCACAAGCATTACCTCGAC
GAGATCATTGAGCAGATTTCCGAGTTCTCCAAGCGCGTGATCCTGGCCGACGCGAATCTGGATAAGGTCC
TCTCCGCGTACAACAAGCACCGCGACAAGCCAATCAGGGAGCAGGCTGAGAATATCATTCATCTCTTCAC
CCTGACGAACCTCGGCGCCCCTGCTGCTTTCAAGTACTTCGACACAACTATCGATCGCAAGAGGTACACA
AGCACTAAGGAGGTCCTGGACGCGACCCTCATCCACCAGTCGATTACCGGCCTCTACGAGACGCGCATCG
ACCTGTCTCAGCTCGGGGGCGACAAGCGGCCAGCGGCGACGAAGAAGGCGGGGCAGGCGAAGAAGAAGAA
GGGAGACGACGGAGGTGGCGGTACAGGAGGGGGTGGGTCCGCTGAGTATGTCAGGGCGTTGTTCGACTTC
AATGGAAACGACGAGGAAGATCTGCCTTTTAAAAAGGGAGATATTCTCAGGATCAGAGATAAGCCGGAAG
AACAATGGTGGAACGCTGAAGACTCTGAAGGTAAGAGAGGTATGATTCTTGTCCCCTACGTCGAGAAGTA
TTCGGGTGACTATAAAGACCACGATGGAGATTATAAGGACCACGATATAGATTATAAGGATGATGATGAT
AAGAGCGGAATGACCGATGCAGAGTACGTCAGGATTCATGAGAAACTTGACATCTACACGTTTAAGAAAC
AGTTTTTCAACAACAAAAAATCTGTTAGTCACCGCTGTTACGTGCTGTTCGAATTGAAACGCAGAGGTGA
GAGGAGAGCCTGCTTTTGGGGCTATGCCGTCAACAAGCCGCAAAGCGGCACAGAAAGGGGCATTCACGCG
GAGATATTTAGCATTAGAAAGGTCGAGGAATACCTTCGGGATAATCCCGGGCAATTCACTATCAATTGGT
ACTCTTCATGGTCCCCGTGTGCAGATTGCGCTGAAAAGATACTGGAGTGGTATAATCAAGAACTCAGAGG
AAACGGTCACACCCTCAAGATTTGGGCTTGCAAGCTTTACTACGAGAAAAATGCAAGGAACCAGATCGGC
CTCTGGAACTTGCGCGACAACGGCGTGGGGTTGAATGTGATGGTGTCGGAGCATTACCAGTGCTGCCGGA
AGATATTCATTCAGTCGTCACATAATCAATTGAACGAGAATAGGTGGCTCGAAAAAACCCTGAAGCGGGC
CGAGAAGTGGAGGAGTGAACTCTCGATAATGATCCAGGTTAAAATACTGCATACTACCAAATCTCCGGCG
GTGGGACCGAAGAAGAAGCGCAAGGTGGGGACCATGACTAATCTCTCAGATATAATCGAGAAGGAAACAG
GAAAGCAACTGGTCATCCAAGAATCGATTTTGATGCTTCCCGAAGAAGTCGAAGAAGTTATAGGAAATAA
GCCCGAGTCTGACATACTGGTTCACACAGCGTACGATGAAAGTACGGACGAGAATGTCATGTTGCTGACA
TCGGACGCACCTGAATACAAGCCTTGGGCTCTGGTCATACAAGATAGTAACGGAGAAAATAAGATTAAAA
TGCTTGAAGGAAGGGGCTCCCTGCTGACATGTGGAGATGTGGAAGAGAATCCAGGACCATCCAGGATGAT
AGAGCAAGATGGTTGTACCCAAGTGCTGCGGCCCCTCGGATGGCGGGGGTACAGCGCCATGACTGGCCAT
AATAGACAGTCCGCTGCTCTCATGCCTCCATGCAGCGGATGTCAGAGGAGGGGAGCTAGGTTCTTCCTGT
CTAGACCTACCTGCCCCGTGCCCGAGGGCAGAGGAAGTCTTCTAACATGCGGTGACGTGGAGGAGAATCC
CGGCCCTATGGCTCCTAAGAAGAAGCGGAAGGTTGGTATTCACGGGGTGCCTGCGGCTATGGCGTCAAAT
TTCACGCAGTTTGTTTTGGTTGATAACGGCGGGACTGGCGACGTTACAGTAGCTCCATCAAATTTTGCGA
ACGGAGTCGCTGAGTGGATTAGCTCAAATTCAAGGTCCCAGGCCTACAAGGTTACCTGTTCTGTTAGGCA
GAGTTCTGCGCAAAAAAGAAAATATACCATCAAGGTTGAAGTCCCTAAAGTTGCAACACAAACAGTCGGT
GGTGTTGAGCTCCCTGTGGCAGCCTGGAGATCTTACTTAAACATGGAGCTAACAATTCCAATATTCGCTA
CAAACTCTGATTGTGAACTGATTGTTAAGGCGATGCAAGGACTCTTGAAAGATGGAAACCCTATACCGTC
CGCTATCGCAGCTAACAGCGGTATCTATGGCTCTGGATCGGGGTCGGGTTCTGGCTCAACTAGTTCAGGC
GGGTCAACAAACCTCAGTGACATCATAGAGAAGGAAACTGGTAAGCAACTGGTTATTCAAGAGAGCATTC
TGATGCTCCCTGAGGAAGTCGAGGAAGTTATAGGAAACAAGCCTGAGAGCGATATACTCGTGCATACGGC
GTATGACGAGAGCACGGATGAAAATGTGATGCTCTTGACCAGCGATGCGCCAGAATATAAACCCTGGGCA
CTGGTTATTCAGGACTCTAACGGGGAAAATAAAATCAAGATGCTCTCAGGTGGCTCCCCAAAGAAGAAAC
GCAAGGTTGGTACCAAGCGTCCTGCTGCCACCAAAAAGGCCGGACAGGCTAAGAAAAAGAAGTAGTGGCG
GCCGCCGACGTCCGATCGTTCAAACATTTGGCAATAAAGTTTCTTAAGATTGAATCCTGTTGCCGGTCTT
GCGATGATTATCATATAATTTCTGTTGAATTACGTTAAGCATGTAATAATTAACATGTAATGCATGACGT
TATTTATGAGATGGGTTTTTATGATTAGAGTCCCGCAATTATACATTTAATACGCGATAGAAAACAAAAT
ATAGCGCGCAAACTAGGATAAATTATCGCGCGCGGTGTCATCTATGTTACTAGATCGGGAATTGATCCCC
CCTCGACAGCTTCCGGAAAGGGCGAATTCGCAACTTTGTATACAAAAGTTGCCCCATGGCGTTCCCTCTA
GATAACGCAGGATCCTATTTACTTTAAATTTTTCTTATGGCTCAGCCTGTGATGGATAACTGAATCAAAC
AAATGGCGTCTGGGTTTAAGAACATCTGTTTTGGCTATGTTGGACGAAACAAGTGAACTTTTAGGATCAA
CTTCCGTTTATATACGGAGCTTATATCGAGCAATAAGATAAGTGGGCTTTTTATGTAATTTAATGGGCTA
TCGTCCATATATTCACTAATACCCATGCCCAGTACCCATGTATGCGTTTCATATAAGCTCCTAATTTCTC
CCACATCGCTCAAATCTAAACAAATCTTGTTGTATATATAACACTGAGGGAGCACCATTGGTCAGAGACC
GGCGCCGCTACAGGGCGCGTCCCATTCGCCATTCAGGCTGCGCAACTGTTGGGAAGGGCGATCGGTGCGG
GCCTCTTCGCTATTACGCCAGCTGGCGAAAGGGGGATGTGCTGCAAGGCGATTAAGTTGGGTAACGCCAG
GGTTTTCCCAGTCACGACGTTGTAAAACGACGGCCAGTGAGCGCGCGTAATACGACTCACTATAGGGCGA
ATTGGGTACCGGGCCCCCCCTCGAGGTCCTCCAGCTTTTGTTCCCTTTAGTGAGGGTTAATTGCGCGCTT
GGCGTAATCATGGTCATAGCTGTTTCCTGTGTGAAATTGTTATCCGCTCACAATTCCACACAACATACGA
GCCGGAAGCATAAAGTGTAAAGCCTGGGGTGCCTAATGAGTGAGCTAACTCACATTAATTGCGTTGCGCT
CACTGCCCGCTTTCCACCGGTGGTCTCTGTTTTAGAGCTAGGCCAACATGAGGATCACCCATGTCTGCAG
GGCCTAGCAAGTTAAAATAAGGCTAGTCCGTTATCAACTTGGCCAACATGAGGATCACCCATGTCTGCAG
GGCCAAGTGGCACCGAGTCGGTGCTTTTTTTTCCCTTTCCTTTTTTCTTTTTTTTGCCATAAACTTAAAT
TTGTATATCGATCATTGTAGATATTGAAAACCTAGAACAAACCAACATCCATGTGAATGTCTTTCATGAC
TGATTTAGAGATAATTCTTGAATTTTGGAACTAGAATCTATAATGAGCCTAAATTAAAACATTGTGAACT
AGTAAGGGCGAATTCGACCCAGCTTTCTTGTACAAAGTGGTTCGATAATTCTTAATTAACTAGTTCTAGA
GCGGCCGCCACCGCGGTGGAGCTCGAATTTCCCCGATCGTTCAAACATTTGGCAATAAAGTTTCTTAAGA
TTGAATCCTGTTGCCGGTCTTGCGATGATTATCATATAATTTCTGTTGAATTACGTTAAGCATGTAATAA
TTAACATGTAATGCATGACGTTATTTATGAGATGGGTTTTTATGATTAGAGTCCCGCAATTATACATTTA
ATACGCGATAGAAAACAAAATATAGCGCGCAAACTAGGATAAATTATCGCGCGCGGTGTCATCTATGTTA
CTAGATCGGGAATTCGTAATCATGTCATAGCTGTTTCCTGTGTGAAATTGTTATCCGCTCACAATTCCAC
ACAACATACGAGCCGGAAGCATAAAGTGTAAAGCCTGGGGTGCCTAATGAGTGAGCTAACTCACATTAAT
TGCGTTGCGCTCACTGCCCGCTTTCCAGTCGGGAAACCTGTCGTGCCAGCTGCATTAATGAATCGGCCAA
CGCGCGGGGAGAGGCGGTTTGCGTATTGGCTAGAGCAGCTTGCCAACATGGTGGAGCACGACACTCTCGT
CTACTCCAAGAATATCAAAGATACAGTCTCAGAAGACCAAAGGGCTATTGAGACTTTTCAACAAAGGGTA
ATATCGGGAAACCTCCTCGGATTCCATTGCCCAGCTATCTGTCACTTCATCAAAAGGACAGTAGAAAAGG
AAGGTGGCACCTACAAATGCCATCATTGCGATAAAGGAAAGGCTATCGTTCAAGATGCCTCTGCCGACAG
TGGTCCCAAAGATGGACCCCCACCCACGAGGAGCATCGTGGAAAAAGAAGACGTTCCAACCACGTCTTCA
AAGCAAGTGGATTGATGTGAACATGGTGGAGCACGACACTCTCGTCTACTCCAAGAATATCAAAGATACA
GTCTCAGAAGACCAAAGGGCTATTGAGACTTTTCAACAAAGGGTAATATCGGGAAACCTCCTCGGATTCC
ATTGCC
Features (pLannotate 1.2.2; 48 found; start..end, strand, type, name):
      1..174     +  promoter       35SPPDK promoter (fragment): hybrid promoter consisting of the cauliflower mosaic virus 35S enhancer fused to the maize C4PPDK basal promoter (Yoo et al., 2007)
    173..219     +  promoter       minimal CaMV 35S promoter: minimal 35S promoter from cauliflower mosaic virus
    294..1319    +  CDS            HygR: hygromycin B phosphotransferase confers resistance to hygromycin
   1360..1534    +  polyA_signal   CaMV poly(A) signal: cauliflower mosaic virus polyadenylation signal
   1612..1636    -  misc_feature   LB T-DNA repeat: left border repeat from nopaline C58 T-DNA
   1968..2081    -  CDS            yghO (fragment) (sequence partly withheld): YGHO_ECOLI - Experimental evidence at transcript level: Swiss-Prot protein existence level 2. From Escherichia coli (strain K12).
   2080..3057    +  CDS            insH10 (sequence withheld): INH10_ECOLI - Protein inferred from homology: Swiss-Prot protein existence level 3. Involved in the transposition of the insertion sequence IS5. From Escherichia coli (strain K12).
   3260..4054    +  CDS            KanR: aminoglycoside phosphotransferase; aphA-3; confers resistance to kanamycin
   4141..4729    +  rep_origin     ori: high-copy-number ColE1/pMB1/pBR322/pUC origin of replication
   4915..5055    -  misc_feature   bom: basis of mobility region from pBR322
   5157..5196    -  CDS            rop (fragment): Rop protein, which maintains plasmids at low copy number; rop
   5399..5593    -  rep_origin     pVS1 oriV: origin of replication for the Pseudomonas plasmid pVS1 (Heeb et al., 2000)
   5659..6732    -  CDS            pVS1 RepA: replication protein from the Pseudomonas plasmid pVS1 (Heeb et al., 2000)
   7161..7790    -  CDS            pVS1 StaA: stability protein from the Pseudomonas plasmid pVS1 (Heeb et al., 2000)
   8350..8751    -  CDS            Y4CG_SINFN (fragment): Protein inferred from homology: Swiss-Prot protein existence level 3. From Sinorhizobium fredii (strain NBRC 101917 / NGR234).
   9091..9115    -  misc_feature   RB T-DNA repeat: right border repeat from nopaline C58 T-DNA
   9181..9335    -  CDS            lacZα (fragment): LacZα fragment of β-galactosidase; lacZ fragment
   9979..10000   -  misc_feature   MCS (fragment): pBluescript multiple cloning site
  10017..10041   +  protein_bind   attB1: mutant version of attB; recombination site for the Gateway® BP reaction BP Clonase™
  10105..10124   +  CDS            2xFLAG (fragment): two tandem FLAG® epitope tags
  10180..14280   +  CDS            cas9: CAS9_STRP1 - Also known as csn1 From Streptococcus pyogenes serotype M1.
  14368..14538   +  CDS            CRK (fragment): CRK_HUMAN - Experimental evidence at protein level: Swiss-Prot protein existence level 1. [Isoform Crk-II]: Regulates cell adhesion, spreading and migration (PubMed:31311869). Mediates attachment-induced MAPK8 activation, membrane ruffling and cell motility in a Rac-dependent manner. Involved in phagocytosis of apoptotic cells and cell motility via its interaction with DOCK1 and DOCK4 (PubMed:19004829). May regulate the EFNA5-EPHA3 signaling (By similarity). From Homo sapiens (Human).
  14587..14610   +  CDS            2xFLAG (fragment): two tandem FLAG® epitope tags
  15271..15522   +  CDS            UGI: UNGI_BPPB2 - Experimental evidence at protein level: Swiss-Prot protein existence level 1. This protein binds specifically and reversibly to the host uracil-DNA glycosylase, preventing removal of uracil residues from PBS2 DNA by the host uracil-excision repair system. From Bacillus phage PBS2 (Bacteriophage PBS2).
  15856..16245   +  CDS            CAPSD_BPMS2: Experimental evidence at protein level: Swiss-Prot protein existence level 1. Acts as a translational repressor of viral replicase synthesis late in infection. This latter function is the result of capsid protein interaction with an RNA hairpin which contains the replicase ribosome-binding site. From Escherichia phage MS2 (Bacteriophage MS2).
  16294..16542   +  CDS            UGI: UNGI_BPPB2 - Experimental evidence at protein level: Swiss-Prot protein existence level 1. This protein binds specifically and reversibly to the host uracil-DNA glycosylase, preventing removal of uracil residues from PBS2 DNA by the host uracil-excision repair system. From Bacillus phage PBS2 (Bacteriophage PBS2).
  16651..16903   +  terminator     NOS terminator: nopaline synthase terminator and poly(A) signal
  16948..16968   +  protein_bind   attB5: mutant version of attB; core recombination site for the Gateway® BP reaction BP Clonase™
  17339..17357   -  rep_origin     f1 ori (fragment): f1 bacteriophage origin of replication; arrow indicates direction of (+) strand synthesis
  17362..17517   -  CDS            lacZα (fragment): LacZα fragment of β-galactosidase; lacZ fragment
  17525..17543   +  promoter       T7 promoter: promoter for bacteriophage T7 RNA polymerase
  17552..17575   -  misc_feature   MCS (fragment): pBluescript multiple cloning site
  17591..17609   -  promoter       T3 promoter: promoter for bacteriophage T3 RNA polymerase
  17652..17674   -  protein_bind   lac operator (fragment): The lac repressor binds to the lac operator to inhibit transcription in E. coli. This inhibition can be relieved by adding lactose or isopropyl-β-D-thiogalactopyranoside (IPTG). lac repressor encoded by lacI
  17678..17708   -  promoter       lac promoter: promoter for the E. coli lac operon
  17723..17744   -  protein_bind   CAP binding site: CAP binding activates transcription in the presence of cAMP. E. coli catabolite activator protein
  17803..17821   +  misc_RNA       MS2 stem loop: stem loop that binds the bacteriophage MS2 coat protein
  17832..17868   +  misc_RNA       gRNA scaffold (fragment): guide RNA scaffold for the Streptococcus pyogenes CRISPR/Cas9 system
  17873..17891   +  misc_RNA       MS2 stem loop: stem loop that binds the bacteriophage MS2 coat protein
  17902..17921   +  misc_RNA       gRNA scaffold (fragment): guide RNA scaffold for the Streptococcus pyogenes CRISPR/Cas9 system
  18124..18148   -  protein_bind   attB2: mutant version of attB; recombination site for the Gateway® BP reaction BP Clonase™
  18166..18201   -  misc_feature   MCS (fragment): pBluescript multiple cloning site
  18212..18464   +  terminator     NOS terminator: nopaline synthase terminator and poly(A) signal
  18503..18525   -  protein_bind   lac operator (fragment): The lac repressor binds to the lac operator to inhibit transcription in E. coli. This inhibition can be relieved by adding lactose or isopropyl-β-D-thiogalactopyranoside (IPTG). lac repressor encoded by lacI
  18529..18559   -  promoter       lac promoter: promoter for the E. coli lac operon
  18574..18595   -  protein_bind   CAP binding site: CAP binding activates transcription in the presence of cAMP. E. coli catabolite activator protein
  18608..18696   -  CDS            lacI (fragment): lac repressor; lacI; The lac repressor binds to the lac operator to inhibit transcription in E. coli. This inhibition can be relieved by adding lactose or isopropyl-β-D-thiogalactopyranoside (IPTG).
  18786..19163   +  promoter       CaMV 35S promoter (enhanced) (fragment): cauliflower mosaic virus 35S promoter with a duplicated enhancer region
