[The description below was written by a language model from this plasmid's Addgene catalogue record and pLannotate feature annotations shown in this document.]
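Description:
pYPQAT25 is a roughly 19.2 kb binary T-DNA vector, built on the pYPQ166 backbone, for Agrobacterium-mediated delivery of a cytosine base editor into dicot plants. It is maintained in E. coli through a high-copy ColE1/pUC-type origin with kanamycin resistance. The pVS1 oriV, RepA and StaA functions provide replication and stability in Agrobacterium, and a bom site is also present. Between the nopaline-type left and right border repeats, an enhanced CaMV 35S promoter drives a hygromycin phosphotransferase gene with a CaMV poly(A) signal, for selection of transformed plant tissue. The annotation also detects an IS5 transposase (insH) reading frame and a short yghO fragment in the backbone just outside the left border, which suggests an E. coli insertion element in the sequenced clone.

The payload, flanked by attB1, attB5 and attB2 Gateway recombination scars, is the PmCDA1-CBE_V04 editor. According to the record it is expressed from the AtUBQ10 promoter, which the automated annotation did not detect. The reading frame encodes the SpCas9 D10A nickase with NLS and FLAG tags. This is followed by a linker region that matches a CRK fragment, the PmCDA1 deaminase (also not annotated) and a uracil glycosylase inhibitor (UGI). A T2A peptide then separates a second product, MS2 coat protein fused to another UGI, and the unit ends in a NOS terminator. The sgRNA cassette is driven by AtU3 and uses the gRNA scaffold 2.0, which carries two MS2 stem loops. These recruit the MS2–UGI protein to the target and so add uracil repair inhibition, favouring C-to-T outcomes. A lac promoter/lacZα segment lies upstream of the scaffold, probably as a placeholder for guide cloning, although the record does not say so. The vector targets NGG PAM sites with a 5' editing window and belongs to an all-in-one plant CRISPR toolbox designed for large-scale screens.
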