Addgene plasmid #223397: pYPQAT25
Purpose: T-DNA vector for PmCDA1-CBE_V04 based C-to-T base editing for dicot plants; NGG PAM; 5' editing window; PmCDA1-CBE_V04 was driven by AtUBQ10 and sgRNA was driven by AtU3; Hygromycin for plants select.
Depositing lab: Yiping Qi. Depositing organization: University of Maryland, College Park. Publication: A comprehensive all-in-one CRISPR toolbox for large-scale screens in plants. Cheng Y, Li G, Qi A, Mandlik R, Pan C, Wang D, Ge S, Qi Y. Plant Cell. 2025 Apr 9:koaf081. doi: 10.1093/plcell/koaf081. PubMed 40202185.
Backbone
  Vector backbone: pYPQ166
  Vector type: Plant Expression, CRISPR
  Selectable markers: Hygromycin
Growth in bacteria
  Bacterial resistance: Kanamycin, 50 μg/mL
  Growth temperature: 37°C
  Growth strain: DH5alpha
  Copy number: High Copy
Gene/Insert
  Gene/Insert name: AtUBQ10-SpCas9D10A-PmCDA-UGI-T2A-MS2-UGI-AtU3-gRNA scaffold 2.0
  Tag / fusion protein: NLS; 3x FLAG
Terms and licenses: Academic/Nonprofit Terms; Industry Terms: Not Available to Industry
How to cite: pYPQAT25 was a gift from Yiping Qi (Addgene plasmid # 223397 ; http://n2t.net/addgene:223397 ; RRID:Addgene_223397)
